Addgene plasmid #168039: pET28a-anticalin-FLN-ELP-His-ybbr
Purpose: Expresses anticalin targeting CTLA-4 with FLN fingerprint domain, ELP linker, 6x-His tag and ybbr tag at the C terminus
Depositing lab: Michael Nash. Depositing organization: University of Basel. Publication: Mapping Mechanostable Pulling Geometries of a Therapeutic Anticalin/CTLA-4 Protein Complex. Liu Z, Moreira RA, Dujmovic A, Liu H, Yang B, Poma AB, Nash MA. Nano Lett. 2022 Jan 12;22(1):179-187. doi: 10.1021/acs.nanolett.1c03584. Epub 2021 Dec 17. PubMed 34918516.
Backbone
  Vector backbone: pET28a
  Backbone size w/o insert (bp): 5222
  Total vector size (bp): 6668
  Vector type: Bacterial Expression
Growth in bacteria
  Bacterial resistance: Kanamycin, 50 μg/mL
  Growth temperature: 37°C
  Growth strain: DH5alpha
  Copy number: Low Copy
Gene/Insert
  Gene/Insert name: Anticalin
  Species: H. sapiens (human)
  Insert size (bp): 1446
  Promoter: T7 promoter
  Tag / fusion protein: ddFLN4 (C18S) (C terminal on insert); 3xELP linker (C terminal on insert); 6x Histag (C terminal on insert); ybbr tag (C terminal on insert)
  Cloning method: Gibson Cloning
  Sequencing primers: 5′ T7 promoter; 3′ T7 terminator
Terms and licenses: Academic/Nonprofit Terms; Industry Terms: Not Available to Industry
How to cite: pET28a-anticalin-FLN-ELP-His-ybbr was a gift from Michael Nash (Addgene plasmid # 168039 ; http://n2t.net/addgene:168039 ; RRID:Addgene_168039)
