[The description below was written by a language model from this plasmid's Addgene catalogue record and pLannotate feature annotations shown in this document.]
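Description:
pET28a-anticalin-FLN-ELP-His-ybbr is a bacterial expression plasmid built on the pET28a backbone for producing an engineered anticalin fusion protein in E. coli. It is selected with kanamycin through the aph(3')-Ia resistance gene and replicates from a ColE1/pBR322-type origin accompanied by the bom region and the rop gene, consistent with the low copy number recorded for it. An f1 origin is also present. The short tetracycline-resistance, AmpR promoter and YPB1 matches in the annotation are backbone remnants or homology hits rather than functional modules.

Expression is driven by the T7 promoter with an adjacent lac operator and the T7 gene 10 ribosome binding site. The plasmid-encoded lacI repressor keeps transcription off until IPTG is added in a host that supplies T7 RNA polymerase, and a T7 terminator closes the unit. The open reading frame begins with the anticalin, an engineered binder targeting CTLA-4 that the annotation recognises as a fragment of human lipocalin 2 (NGAL), the scaffold from which it derives. Downstream is ddFLN4 carrying a C18S substitution, detected as a fragment of the Dictyostelium discoideum F-actin cross-linking protein abpC, which serves as the "fingerprint" domain. The catalogue entry then lists a 3xELP (elastin-like polypeptide) linker, a 6xHis tag for affinity purification and a C-terminal ybbR tag, a short peptide used for enzymatic site-specific conjugation. These last elements are not called in the feature table but would fall in the unannotated stretch before the terminator. The small SET1 hit there is probably a vector-derived sequence match.

The associated work concerns the mechanical stability of the anticalin/CTLA-4 complex under different pulling geometries, so the construct supplies a C-terminally anchorable anticalin for such force measurements.
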