Features (pLannotate 1.2.2; 19 found; start..end, strand, type, name):
      8..436     +  rep_origin     f1 ori (sequence partly withheld): f1 bacteriophage origin of replication; arrow indicates direction of (+) strand synthesis
    489..546     +  promoter       AmpR promoter (fragment): bla
    555..1370    -  CDS            KanR: aminoglycoside phosphotransferase; aph(3')-Ia; confers resistance to kanamycin in bacteria or G418 (Geneticin®) in eukaryotes
   1492..2080    +  rep_origin     ori: high-copy-number ColE1/pMB1/pBR322/pUC origin of replication
   2266..2405    -  misc_feature   bom: basis of mobility region from pBR322
   2507..2698    -  CDS            rop: Rop protein, which maintains plasmids at low copy number; rop
   2715..3095    +  CDS            YPB1_ECOLX: Protein predicted: Swiss-Prot protein existence level 4. From Escherichia coli.
   3167..3458    -  CDS            TcR (fragment): tetracycline efflux protein; tet; confers resistance to tetracycline
   3473..3494    -  protein_bind   CAP binding site: CAP binding activates transcription in the presence of cAMP. E. coli catabolite activator protein
   3507..4589    -  CDS            lacI: lac repressor; lacI; The lac repressor binds to the lac operator to inhibit transcription in E. coli. This inhibition can be relieved by adding lactose or isopropyl-β-D-thiogalactopyranoside (IPTG).
   4590..4667    -  promoter       lacI promoter: lacI
   4675..4954    -  CDS            TcR (fragment): tetracycline efflux protein; tet; confers resistance to tetracycline
   4976..4994    +  promoter       T7 promoter: promoter for bacteriophage T7 RNA polymerase
   4995..5019    +  protein_bind   lac operator: The lac repressor binds to the lac operator to inhibit transcription in E. coli. This inhibition can be relieved by adding lactose or isopropyl-β-D-thiogalactopyranoside (IPTG). lac repressor encoded by lacI
   5034..5056    +  RBS            RBS: efficient ribosome binding site from bacteriophage T7 gene 10 (Olins and Rangwala, 1989)
   5067..5600    +  CDS            LCN2 (fragment): NGAL_HUMAN - Also known as HNL, NGAL From Homo sapiens (Human).
   5622..5927    +  CDS            abpC (fragment): GELA_DICDI - Experimental evidence at protein level: Swiss-Prot protein existence level 1. F-actin cross-linking protein. From Dictyostelium discoideum (Slime mold).
   6531..6580    +  CDS            SET1 (fragment): solubility-enhancement tag derived from T7 phage gene 10B
   6588..6635    +  terminator     T7 terminator: transcription terminator for bacteriophage T7 RNA polymerase
>Addgene plasmid #168039 | pET28a-anticalin-FLN-ELP-His-ybbr | addgene full sequence | sequence record 337391 | Addgene NGS Result
GAATGGG
[124 nt withheld, positions 8-131]
C
[91 nt withheld, positions 133-223]
A
[49 nt withheld, positions 225-273]
CCTTTGACGTTGGAGTCCACGTTCTTT
[37 nt withheld, positions 301-337]
ACCCTATCTCGGTCTATTCTTTTGATTTATAAGGGATTTTGCCGATTTCGGCCTATTGGTTAAAAAATGA
GCTGATTTAACAAAAATTTAACGCGAATTTTAACAAAATATTAACGCTTACAATTTAGGTGGCACTTTTC
GGGGAAATGTGCGCGGAACCCCTATTTGTTTATTTTTCTAAATACATTCAAATATGTATCCGCTCATGAA
TTAATTCTTAGAAAAACTCATCGAGCATCAAATGAAACTGCAATTTATTCATATCAGGATTATCAATACC
ATATTTTTGAAAAAGCCGTTTCTGTAATGAAGGAGAAAACTCACCGAGGCAGTTCCATAGGATGGCAAGA
TCCTGGTATCGGTCTGCGATTCCGACTCGTCCAACATCAATACAACCTATTAATTTCCCCTCGTCAAAAA
TAAGGTTATCAAGTGAGAAATCACCATGAGTGACGACTGAATCCGGTGAGAATGGCAAAAGTTTATGCAT
TTCTTTCCAGACTTGTTCAACAGGCCAGCCATTACGCTCGTCATCAAAATCACTCGCATCAACCAAACCG
TTATTCATTCGTGATTGCGCCTGAGCGAGACGAAATACGCGATCGCTGTTAAAAGGACAATTACAAACAG
GAATCGAATGCAACCGGCGCAGGAACACTGCCAGCGCATCAACAATATTTTCACCTGAATCAGGATATTC
TTCTAATACCTGGAATGCTGTTTTCCCGGGGATCGCAGTGGTGAGTAACCATGCATCATCAGGAGTACGG
ATAAAATGCTTGATGGTCGGAAGAGGCATAAATTCCGTCAGCCAGTTTAGTCTGACCATCTCATCTGTAA
CATCATTGGCAACGCTACCTTTGCCATGTTTCAGAAACAACTCTGGCGCATCGGGCTTCCCATACAATCG
ATAGATTGTCGCACCTGATTGCCCGACATTATCGCGAGCCCATTTATACCCATATAAATCAGCATCCATG
TTGGAATTTAATCGCGGCCTAGAGCAAGACGTTTCCCGTTGAATATGGCTCATAACACCCCTTGTATTAC
TGTTTATGTAAGCAGACAGTTTTATTGTTCATGACCAAAATCCCTTAACGTGAGTTTTCGTTCCACTGAG
CGTCAGACCCCGTAGAAAAGATCAAAGGATCTTCTTGAGATCCTTTTTTTCTGCGCGTAATCTGCTGCTT
GCAAACAAAAAAACCACCGCTACCAGCGGTGGTTTGTTTGCCGGATCAAGAGCTACCAACTCTTTTTCCG
AAGGTAACTGGCTTCAGCAGAGCGCAGATACCAAATACTGTCCTTCTAGTGTAGCCGTAGTTAGGCCACC
ACTTCAAGAACTCTGTAGCACCGCCTACATACCTCGCTCTGCTAATCCTGTTACCAGTGGCTGCTGCCAG
TGGCGATAAGTCGTGTCTTACCGGGTTGGACTCAAGACGATAGTTACCGGATAAGGCGCAGCGGTCGGGC
TGAACGGGGGGTTCGTGCACACAGCCCAGCTTGGAGCGAACGACCTACACCGAACTGAGATACCTACAGC
GTGAGCTATGAGAAAGCGCCACGCTTCCCGAAGGGAGAAAGGCGGACAGGTATCCGGTAAGCGGCAGGGT
CGGAACAGGAGAGCGCACGAGGGAGCTTCCAGGGGGAAACGCCTGGTATCTTTATAGTCCTGTCGGGTTT
CGCCACCTCTGACTTGAGCGTCGATTTTTGTGATGCTCGTCAGGGGGGCGGAGCCTATGGAAAAACGCCA
GCAACGCGGCCTTTTTACGGTTCCCGGCCTTTTGCTGGCCTTTTGCTCACATGTTCTTTCCTGCGTTATC
CCCTGATTCTGTGGATAACCGTATTACCGCCTTTGAGTGAGCTGATACCGCTCGCCGCAGCCGAACGACC
GAGCGCAGCGAGTCAGTGAGCGAGGAAGCGGAAGAGCGCCTGATGCGGTATTTTCTCCTTACGCATCTGT
GCGGTATTTCACACCGCAATGGTGCACTCTCAGTACAATCTGCTCTGATGCCGCATAGTTAAGCCAGTAT
ACACTCCGCTATCGCTACGTGACTGGGTCATGGCTGCGCCCCGACACCCGCCAACACCCGCTGACGCGCC
CTGACGGGCTTGTCTGCTCCCGGCATCCGCTTACAGACAAGCTGTGACCGTCTCCGGGAGCTGCATGTGT
CAGAGGTTTTCACCGTCATCACCGAAACGCGCGAGGCAGCTGCGGTAAAGCTCATCAGCGTGGTCGTGAA
GCGATTCACAGATGTCTGCCTGTTCATCCGCGTCCAGCTCGTTGAGTTTCTCCAGAAGCGTTAATGTCTG
GCTTCTGATAAAGCGGGCCATGTTAAGGGCGGTTTTTTCCTGTTTGGTCACTGATGCCTCCGTGTAAGGG
GGATTTCTGTTCATGGGGGTAATGATACCGATGAAACGAGAGAGGATGCTCACGATACGGGTTACTGATG
ATGAACATGCCCGGTTACTGGAACGTTGTGAGGGTAAACAACTGGCGGTATGGATGCGGCGGGACCAGAG
AAAAATCACTCAGGGTCAATGCCAGCGCTTCGTTAATACAGATGTAGGTGTTCCACAGGGTAGCCAGCAG
CATCCTGCGATGCAGATCCGGAACATAATGGTGCAGGGCGCTGACTTCCGCGTTTCCAGACTTTACGAAA
CACGGAAACCGAAGACCATTCATGTTGTTGCTCAGGTCGCAGACGTTTTGCAGCAGCAGTCGCTTCACGT
TCGCTCGCGTATCGGTGATTCATTCTGCTAACCAGTAAGGCAACCCCGCCAGCCTAGCCGGGTCCTCAAC
GACAGGAGCACGATCATGCGCACCCGTGGGGCCGCCATGCCGGCGATAATGGCCTGCTTCTCGCCGAAAC
GTTTGGTGGCGGGACCAGTGACGAAGGCTTGAGCGAGGGCGTGCAAGATTCCGAATACCGCAAGCGACAG
GCCGATCATCGTCGCGCTCCAGCGAAAGCGGTCCTCGCCGAAAATGACCCAGAGCGCTGCCGGCACCTGT
CCTACGAGTTGCATGATAAAGAAGACAGTCATAAGTGCGGCGACGATAGTCATGCCCCGCGCCCACCGGA
AGGAGCTGACTGGGTTGAAGGCTCTCAAGGGCATCGGTCGAGATCCCGGTGCCTAATGAGTGAGCTAACT
TACATTAATTGCGTTGCGCTCACTGCCCGCTTTCCAGTCGGGAAACCTGTCGTGCCAGCTGCATTAATGA
ATCGGCCAACGCGCGGGGAGAGGCGGTTTGCGTATTGGGCGCCAGGGTGGTTTTTCTTTTCACCAGTGAG
ACGGGCAACAGCTGATTGCCCTTCACCGCCTGGCCCTGAGAGAGTTGCAGCAAGCGGTCCACGCTGGTTT
GCCCCAGCAGGCGAAAATCCTGTTTGATGGTGGTTAACGGCGGGATATAACATGAGCTGTCTTCGGTATC
GTCGTATCCCACTACCGAGATATCCGCACCAACGCGCAGCCCGGACTCGGTAATGGCGCGCATTGCGCCC
AGCGCCATCTGATCGTTGGCAACCAGCATCGCAGTGGGAACGATGCCCTCATTCAGCATTTGCATGGTTT
GTTGAAAACCGGACATGGCACTCCAGTCGCCTTCCCGTTCCGCTATCGGCTGAATTTGATTGCGAGTGAG
ATATTTATGCCAGCCAGCCAGACGCAGACGCGCCGAGACAGAACTTAATGGGCCCGCTAACAGCGCGATT
TGCTGGTGACCCAATGCGACCAGATGCTCCACGCCCAGTCGCGTACCGTCTTCATGGGAGAAAATAATAC
TGTTGATGGGTGTCTGGTCAGAGACATCAAGAAATAACGCCGGAACATTAGTGCAGGCAGCTTCCACAGC
AATGGCATCCTGGTCATCCAGCGGATAGTTAATGATCAGCCCACTGACGCGTTGCGCGAGAAGATTGTGC
ACCGCCGCTTTACAGGCTTCGACGCCGCTTCGTTCTACCATCGACACCACCACGCTGGCACCCAGTTGAT
CGGCGCGAGATTTAATCGCCGCGACAATTTGCGACGGCGCGTGCAGGGCCAGACTGGAGGTGGCAACGCC
AATCAGCAACGACTGTTTGCCCGCCAGTTGTTGTGCCACGCGGTTGGGAATGTAATTCAGCTCCGCCATC
GCCGCTTCCACTTTTTCCCGCGTTTTCGCAGAAACGTGGCTGGCCTGGTTCACCACGCGGGAAACGGTCT
GATAAGAGACACCGGCATACTCTGCGACATCGTATAACGTTACTGGTTTCACATTCACCACCCTGAATTG
ACTCTCTTCCGGGCGCTATCATGCCATACCGCGAAAGGTTTTGCGCCATTCGATGGTGTCCGGGATCTCG
ACGCTCTCCCTTATGCGACTCCTGCATTAGGAAGCAGCCCAGTAGTAGGTTGAGGCCGTTGAGCACCGCC
GCCGCAAGGAATGGTGCATGCAAGGAGATGGCGCCCAACAGTCCCCCGGCCACGGGGCCTGCCACCATAC
CCACGCCGAAACAAGCGCTCATGAGCCCGAAGTGGCGAGCCCGATCTTCCCCATCGGTGATGTCGGCGAT
ATAGGCGCCAGCAACCGCACCTGTGGCGCCGGTGATGCCGGCCACGATGCGTCCGGCGTAGAGGATCGAG
ATCTCGATCCCGCGAAATTAATACGACTCACTATAGGGGAATTGTGAGCGGATAACAATTCCCCTGTAGA
AATAATTTTGTTTAACTTTAAGAAGGAGATATACATATGCAGGATAGCACCAGCGATCTGATTCCGGCAC
CGCCTCTGAGCAAAGTTCCGCTGCAGCAGAATTTTCAGGATAATCAGTTTCACGGCAAATGGTATGTTGT
TGGTCTGGCAGGTAATCGTATTCTGCGTGATGATCAGCATCCGATGAATATGTATGCCACCATCTATGAA
CTGAAAGAGGACAAAAGCTATAACGTGACCAGCGTTATTAGCAGCCACAAAAAATGCGAATATACCATTG
CAACCTTTGTTCCGGGTAGCCAGCCTGGTGAATTTACCCTGGGTAACATTAAAAGCTATGGCGATAAAAC
CAGCTATCTGGTTCGTGTTGTTAGCACCGATTATAACCAGTATGCCGTGGTTTTTTTCAAACTGGCCGAA
GATAATGCCGAATTTTTTGCCATTACCATTTACGGTCGTACCAAAGAACTGGCAAGCGAGCTGAAAGAAA
ACTTTATTCGTTTTAGCAAAAGCCTGGGTCTGCCGGAAAATCATATTGTGTTTCCGGTTCCGATTGATCA
GTGTATTGATGGTGGTAGCGGTAGCGGTTCAGGTAGCGCTGACCCGGAAAAATCTTACGCTGAAGGTCCG
GGTCTGGACGGTGGTGAATCCTTCCAGCCGTCTAAATTCAAAATCCACGCTGTTGACCCGGACGGTGTTC
ACCGTACCGACGGTGGTGACGGTTTCGTTGTTACCATCGAAGGTCCGGCTCCGGTTGACCCGGTTATGGT
TGACAACGGTGACGGTACCTACGACGTTGAATTCGAACCGAAAGAAGCTGGTGACTACGTTATCAACCTG
ACCCTGGACGGTGACAACGTTAACGGTTTCCCGAAAACCGTTACCGTTAAACCGGCTCCGGGCTCCGGTT
CTGGTTCCCACGGCGTGGGTGTTCCAGGTATGGGTGTGCCTGGTGTTGGTGTTCCTGGCGTTGGCGTGCC
AGGTGTGGGAGTACCAGGCGTAGGCGTTCCCGGTGTAGGCGTGCCTGGCGTCGGTGTACCCGGTGTCGGA
GTCCCTGGTGAAGGTGTGCCAGGCGAAGGTGTGCCGGGCGTGGGTGTTCCAGGTATGGGTGTGCCTGGTG
TTGGTGTTCCTGGCGTTGGCGTGCCAGGTGTGGGAGTACCAGGCGTAGGCGTTCCCGGTGTAGGCGTGCC
TGGCGTCGGTGTACCCGGTGTCGGAGTCCCTGGTGAAGGTGTGCCAGGCGAAGGTGTGCCGGGCGTGGGT
GTTCCAGGTATGGGTGTGCCTGGTGTTGGTGTTCCTGGCGTTGGCGTGCCAGGTGTGGGAGTACCAGGCG
TAGGCGTTCCCGGTGTAGGCGTGCCTGGCGTCGGTGTACCCGGTGTCGGAGTCCCTGGTGAAGGTGTGCC
AGGCGAAGGTGTGCCGGGCTGGCGCGGTCATCATCATCACCATCATGGTAGCGACTCTCTGGAATTCATC
GCTTCTAAACTGGCTTAACTCGAGTAAGATCCGGCTGCTAACAAAGCCCGAAAGGAAGCTGAGTTGGCTG
CTGCCACCGCTGAGCAATAACTAGCATAACCCCTTGGGGCCTCTAAACGGGTCTTGAGGGGTTTTTTGCT
GAAAGGAGGAACTATATCCGGATTGGC
